Addgene plasmid #135890: D77_Ld_352840
Purpose: Expression of Leishmania donovani ectodomain in mammalian cells
Depositing lab: Gavin Wright. Depositing organization: Wellcome Sanger Institute. Publication: Systematic identification of genes encoding cell surface and secreted proteins that are essential for in vitro growth and infection in Leishmania donovani. Roberts AJ, Ong HB, Clare S, Brandt C, Harcourt K, Franssen SU, Cotton JA, Muller-Sienerth N, Wright GJ. PLoS Pathog. 2022 Feb 24;18(2):e1010364. doi: 10.1371/journal.ppat.1010364. eCollection 2022 Feb. PubMed 35202447.
Backbone
  Vector backbone: pTT3
  Backbone manufacturer: Yves Durocher, NRC
  Backbone size w/o insert (bp): 6132
  Vector type: Mammalian Expression
Growth in bacteria
  Bacterial resistance: Ampicillin, 100 μg/mL
  Growth temperature: 37°C
  Growth strain: DH5alpha
  Copy number: High Copy
Gene/Insert
  Gene/Insert name: hypothetical protein, conserved (alt name: LDPBK_352840)
  Species: Leishmania donovani
  Insert size (bp): 696
  Tag / fusion protein: biotinylation sequence and His tag (C terminal on insert)
  Cloning method: Unknown
Terms and licenses: Academic/Nonprofit Terms; Industry Terms: Not Available to Industry
How to cite: D77_Ld_352840 was a gift from Gavin Wright (Addgene plasmid # 135890 ; http://n2t.net/addgene:135890 ; RRID:Addgene_135890)
