[The description below was written by a language model from this plasmid's Addgene catalogue record and pLannotate feature annotations shown in this document.]
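Description:
D77_Ld_352840 is a mammalian expression plasmid built on the pTT3 backbone for producing the ectodomain of a Leishmania donovani protein as a soluble, secreted recombinant product. It is maintained in E. coli through a high-copy ColE1/pUC-type origin and an ampicillin resistance gene (β-lactamase). It also carries a fragment of the Epstein-Barr virus oriP, which in cells supplying EBNA1 supports episomal retention and boosts yields in transient transfection. No mammalian selection marker is annotated, consistent with transient use. Two sequence records (depositor and NGS) of identical length carry the same 17 features and differ only in where the circular sequence is numbered from.

Expression is driven by the human CMV immediate-early enhancer and promoter. These are followed by adenovirus-derived leader and splice elements and a chimeric adenovirus/immunoglobulin intron fragment, which promote efficient mRNA processing; the reverse-strand "PTP" hit probably reflects this adenoviral leader region rather than a real coding element. A mouse immunoglobulin heavy-chain signal sequence fragment sits just upstream of the insert to direct the protein into the secretory pathway, and a rabbit β-globin polyadenylation signal terminates the transcript. The insert itself, a 696 bp segment of a conserved hypothetical protein (LDPBK_352840), is not annotated by the feature tool but occupies the gap between the signal peptide and the poly(A) signal. According to the catalogue it carries a C-terminal biotinylation sequence and His tag, allowing enzymatic biotinylation for capture on streptavidin and purification by metal-affinity chromatography. The record links the plasmid to a systematic study of L. donovani cell-surface and secreted proteins. Short lac, tet and bla fragments are backbone remnants.
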