Features (pLannotate 1.2.2; 17 found; start..end, strand, type, name):
      7..386     +  enhancer       CMV enhancer: human cytomegalovirus immediate early enhancer
    388..587     +  promoter       CMV promoter: human cytomegalovirus (CMV) immediate early promoter
    655..693     +  misc_feature   Ad SA (fragment): adenovirus major late transcript splice acceptor (Friedrich and Soriano, 1991)
    726..935     -  CDS            PTP (fragment): TERM_ADE02 - Experimental evidence at protein level: Swiss-Prot protein existence level 1. Protein covalently bound to the viral DNA that acts as a primer for viral genomic replication by DNA strand displacement. Assembles on the viral origin of replication in an initiation complex with viral polymerase, DBP, host NFIA and host POU2F1/OCT1. During initiation, the polymerase covalently couples the first dCTP with Ser- 580 of pTP. The terminal protein stimulates the template activity over 20 fold compared to protein-free templates. Neo-synthesized viral genomes are linked to two preterminal prot
    966..1055    +  intron         chimeric intron (fragment): chimera between introns from adenovirus and immunoglobulin heavy chain genes
   1074..1120    +  CDS            IgH signal sequence (fragment): signal sequence from the mouse immunoglobulin heavy chain variable region
   2061..2116    +  polyA_signal   β-globin poly(A) signal: rabbit β-globin polyadenylation signal (Gil and Proudfoot, 1987)
   2630..4311    -  rep_origin     oriP (fragment): Epstein-Barr virus oriP replication origin (Yates et al., 2000)
   4438..4542    +  promoter       AmpR promoter: bla
   4543..5403    +  CDS            AmpR: β-lactamase; bla; confers resistance to ampicillin, carbenicillin, and related antibiotics
   5574..6162    +  rep_origin     ori: high-copy-number ColE1/pMB1/pBR322/pUC origin of replication
   6345..6437    +  CDS            lacI (fragment): lac repressor; lacI; The lac repressor binds to the lac operator to inhibit transcription in E. coli. This inhibition can be relieved by adding lactose or isopropyl-β-D-thiogalactopyranoside (IPTG).
   6450..6471    +  protein_bind   CAP binding site: CAP binding activates transcription in the presence of cAMP. E. coli catabolite activator protein
   6486..6516    +  promoter       lac promoter: promoter for the E. coli lac operon
   6524..6540    +  protein_bind   lac operator: The lac repressor binds to the lac operator to inhibit transcription in E. coli. This inhibition can be relieved by adding lactose or isopropyl-β-D-thiogalactopyranoside (IPTG). lac repressor encoded by lacI
   6610..6626    +  promoter       tet promoter (fragment): E. coli promoter for tetracycline efflux protein gene
   6636..6661    -  CDS            bla(M) (fragment): β-lactamase lacking the signal sequence; bla(M); allows cytosolic expression of β-lactamase
>Addgene plasmid #135890 | D77_Ld_352840 | depositor full sequence | sequence record 262369 | Full Sequence
CATGTTGACATTGATTATTGACTAGTTATTAATAGTAATCAATTACGGGGTCATTAGTTCATAGCCCATA
TATGGAGTTCCGCGTTACATAACTTACGGTAAATGGCCCGCCTGGCTGACCGCCCAACGACCCCCGCCCA
TTGACGTCAATAATGACGTATGTTCCCATAGTAACGCCAATAGGGACTTTCCATTGACGTCAATGGGTGG
AGTATTTACGGTAAACTGCCCACTTGGCAGTACATCAAGTGTATCATATGCCAAGTCCGCCCCCTATTGA
CGTCAATGACGGTAAATGGCCCGCCTGGCATTATGCCCAGTACATGACCTTACGGGACTTTCCTACTTGG
CAGTACATCTACGTATTAGTCATCGCTATTACCATGGTGATGCGGTTTTGGCAGTACACCAATGGGCGTG
GATAGCGGTTTGACTCACGGGGATTTCCAAGTCTCCACCCCATTGACGTCAATGGGAGTTTGTTTTGGCA
CCAAAATCAACGGGACTTTCCAAAATGTCGTAATAACCCCGCCCCGTTGACGCAAATGGGCGGTAGGCGT
GTACGGTGGGAGGTCTATATAAGCAGAGCTCGTTTAGTGAACCGTCAGATCCTCACTCTCTTCCGCATCG
CTGTCTGCGAGGGCCAGCTGTTGGGCTCGCGGTTGAGGACAAACTCTTCGCGGTCTTTCCAGTACTCTTG
GATCGGAAACCCGTCGGCCTCCGAACGGTACTCCGCCACCGAGGGACCTGAGCGAGTCCGCATCGACCGG
ATCGGAAAACCTCTCGAGAAAGGCGTCTAACCAGTCACAGTCGCAAGGTAGGCTGAGCACCGTGGCGGGC
GGCAGCGGGTGGCGGTCGGGGTTGTTTCTGGCGGAGGTGCTGCTGATGATGTAATTAAAGTAGGCGGTCT
TGAGACGGCGGATGGTCGAGGTGAGGTGTGGCAGGCTTGAGATCCAGCTGTTGGGGTGAGTACTCCCTCT
CAAAAGCGGGCATTACTTCTGCGCTAAGATTGTCAGTTTCCAAAAACGAGGAGGATTTGATATTCACCTG
GCCCGATCTGGCCATACACTTGAGTGACAATGACATCCACTTTGCCTTTCTCTCCACAGGTGTCCACTCC
CAGGTCCAAGTTTGCCACCATGGAGTTTCAGACCCAGGTACTCATGTCCCTGCTGCTCTGCATGTCTGGT
GCGGCCGCCCAGGTGACCGCACCTTGGTATCGTATCAACTATAACACCCCCGCATATGTCCTGTATAAGC
CCCAAGACGTCGCCCAGTATGCGACAAGTAGGGCAGCCGCCAACGGGTACTGTGTCCAGAATGGAATGTC
CATCTTTTCTGCAGAACTCCCCGCCAAGGATAACAACTTCGCTTCCGACGCAGCCAAAGAACTGGGCAGC
ACAGGATACTTTACATACACTGGAAGCAGCGCTGAACCCGTACCCAGCTTTGCTCGCTTCTGTACACAGC
TGCAACCCAACCCTAGCAGTACTCCCAATTCTATCAAATGCGGGTTTACTTTTAGATTCGGCCTGCTCAC
CGTAATCGATACTGTGCTTCTCGGAAACCAGCCCGGGGTGGCTCAGTATTACTCACTGTACCCCAATGTT
TGGGGCGCCGGCAATGCCAATACAGGCTATGCTGTAGAGTGGGATACCACAAGACCCAACCCACGCGGGT
ACTATTTCATGGCCGTGACCGGACTCACTGACACCGTCGGGCGGCATGTGAACGTAGATGCGACCGTTTC
AGCCAGCGACTCCTATGTGACTGCCTCTAAATTCGCGATTTACTGTGAAAGCCAGAGCTTTCTTGGGTAC
GTGCCCGTGCCGACTGTGCTGGTGCAGCCAACATTCGTGAAAGGTTACAAGGAGCTGGCCTGGGCCCAGG
AACATGGCGCGCCCGGCAGCCTGCACCACATCCTGGACGCCCAGAAGATGCTGTGGAACCACAGGGACAG
GAACCTGCCTCCTCTGGCCCCTCTGGGCCCCCACCACCATCACCACCATTGAGTCTAGACACGTGATTAA
TTAAGGATCCCCCGACCTCGACCTCTGGCTAATAAAGGAAATTTATTTTCATTGCAATAGTGTGTTGGAA
TTTTTTGTGTCTCTCACTCGGAAGGACATATGGGAGGGCAAATCATTTGGTCGAGATCCCTCGGAGATCT
CTAGCTAGAGGATCGATCCCCGCCCCGGACGAACTAAACCTGACTACGACATCTCTGCCCCTTCTTCGCG
GGGCAGTGCATGTAATCCCTTCAGTTGGTTGGTACAACTTGCCAACTGGGCCCTGTTCCACATGTGACAC
GGGGGGGGACCAAACACAAAGGGGTTCTCTGACTGTAGTTGACATCCTTATAAATGGATGTGCACATTTG
CCAACACTGAGTGGCTTTCATCCTGGAGCAGACTTTGCAGTCTGTGGACTGCAACACAACATTGCCTTTA
TGTGTAACTCTTGGCTGAAGCTCTTACACCAATGCTGGGGGACATGTACCTCCCAGGGGCCCAGGAAGAC
TACGGGAGGCTACACCAACGTCAATCAGAGGGGCCTGTGTAGCTACCGATAAGCGGACCCTCAAGAGGGC
ATTAGCAATAGTGTTTATAAGGCCCCCTTGTTAACCCTAAACGGGTAGCATATGCTTCCCGGGTAGTAGT
ATATACTATCCAGACTAACCCTAATTCAATAGCATATGTTACCCAACGGGAAGCATATGCTATCGAATTA
GGGTTAGTAAAAGGGTCCTAAGGAACAGCGATATCTCCCACCCCATGAGCTGTCACGGTTTTATTTACAT
GGGGTCAGGATTCCACGAGGGTAGTGAACCATTTTAGTCACAAGGGCAGTGGCTGAAGATCAAGGAGCGG
GCAGTGAACTCTCCTGAATCTTCGCCTGCTTCTTCATTCTCCTTCGTTTAGCTAATAGAATAACTGCTGA
GTTGTGAACAGTAAGGTGTATGTGAGGTGCTCGAAAACAAGGTTTCAGGTGACGCCCCCAGAATAAAATT
TGGACGGGGGGTTCAGTGGTGGCATTGTGCTATGACACCAATATAACCCTCACAAACCCCTTGGGCAATA
AATACTAGTGTAGGAATGAAACATTCTGAATATCTTTAACAATAGAAATCCATGGGGTGGGGACAAGCCG
TAAAGACTGGATGTCCATCTCACACGAATTTATGGCTATGGGCAACACATAATCCTAGTGCAATATGATA
CTGGGGTTATTAAGATGTGTCCCAGGCAGGGACCAAGACAGGTGAACCATGTTGTTACACTCTATTTGTA
ACAAGGGGAAAGAGAGTGGACGCCGACAGCAGCGGACTCCACTGGTTGTCTCTAACACCCCCGAAAATTA
AACGGGGCTCCACGCCAATGGGGCCCATAAACAAAGACAAGTGGCCACTCTTTTTTTTGAAATTGTGGAG
TGGGGGCACGCGTCAGCCCCCACACGCCGCCCTGCGGTTTTGGACTGTAAAATAAGGGTGTAATAACTTG
GCTGATTGTAACCCCGCTAACCACTGCGGTCAAACCACTTGCCCACAAAACCACTAATGGCACCCCGGGG
AATACCTGCATAAGTAGGTGGGCGGGCCAAGATAGGGGCGCGATTGCTGCGATCTGGAGGACAAATTACA
CACACTTGCGCCTGAGCGCCAAGCACAGGGTTGTTGGTCCTCATATTCACGAGGTCGCTGAGAGCACGGT
GGGCTAATGTTGCCATGGGTAGCATATACTACCCAAATATCTGGATAGCATATGCTATCCTAATCTATAT
CTGGGTAGCATAGGCTATCCTAATCTATATCTGGGTAGCATATGCTATCCTAATCTATATCTGGGTAGTA
TATGCTATCCTAATTTATATCTGGGTAGCATAGGCTATCCTAATCTATATCTGGGTAGCATATGCTATCC
TAATCTATATCTGGGTAGTATATGCTATCCTAATCTGTATCCGGGTAGCATATGCTATCCTAATAGAGAT
TAGGGTAGTATATGCTATCCTAATTTATATCTGGGTAGCATATACTACCCAAATATCTGGATAGCATATG
CTATCCTAATCTATATCTGGGTAGCATATGCTATCCTAATCTATATCTGGGTAGCATAGGCTATCCTAAT
CTATATCTGGGTAGCATATGCTATCCTAATCTATATCTGGGTAGTATATGCTATCCTAATTTATATCTGG
GTAGCATAGGCTATCCTAATCTATATCTGGGTAGCATATGCTATCCTAATCTATATCTGGGTAGTATATG
CTATCCTAATCTGTATCCGGGTAGCATATGCTATCCTCATGATAAGCTGTCAAACATGAGAATTTTCTTG
AAGACGAAAGGGCCTCGTGATACGCCTATTTTTATAGGTTAATGTCATGATAATAATGGTTTCTTAGACG
TCAGGTGGCACTTTTCGGGGAAATGTGCGCGGAACCCCTATTTGTTTATTTTTCTAAATACATTCAAATA
TGTATCCGCTCATGAGACAATAACCCTGATAAATGCTTCAATAATATTGAAAAAGGAAGAGTATGAGTAT
TCAACATTTCCGTGTCGCCCTTATTCCCTTTTTTGCGGCATTTTGCCTTCCTGTTTTTGCTCACCCAGAA
ACGCTGGTGAAAGTAAAAGATGCTGAAGATCAGTTGGGTGCACGAGTGGGTTACATCGAACTGGATCTCA
ACAGCGGTAAGATCCTTGAGAGTTTTCGCCCCGAAGAACGTTTTCCAATGATGAGCACTTTTAAAGTTCT
GCTATGTGGCGCGGTATTATCCCGTGTTGACGCCGGGCAAGAGCAACTCGGTCGCCGCATACACTATTCT
CAGAATGACTTGGTTGAGTACTCACCAGTCACAGAAAAGCATCTTACGGATGGCATGACAGTAAGAGAAT
TATGCAGTGCTGCCATAACCATGAGTGATAACACTGCGGCCAACTTACTTCTGACAACGATCGGAGGACC
GAAGGAGCTAACCGCTTTTTTGCACAACATGGGGGATCATGTAACTCGCCTTGATCGTTGGGAACCGGAG
CTGAATGAAGCCATACCAAACGACGAGCGTGACACCACGATGCCTGCAGCAATGGCAACAACGTTGCGCA
AACTATTAACTGGCGAACTACTTACTCTAGCTTCCCGGCAACAATTAATAGACTGGATGGAGGCGGATAA
AGTTGCAGGACCACTTCTGCGCTCGGCCCTTCCGGCTGGCTGGTTTATTGCTGATAAATCTGGAGCCGGT
GAGCGTGGGTCTCGCGGTATCATTGCAGCACTGGGGCCAGATGGTAAGCCCTCCCGTATCGTAGTTATCT
ACACGACGGGGAGTCAGGCAACTATGGATGAACGAAATAGACAGATCGCTGAGATAGGTGCCTCACTGAT
TAAGCATTGGTAACTGTCAGACCAAGTTTACTCATATATACTTTAGATTGATTTAAAACTTCATTTTTAA
TTTAAAAGGATCTAGGTGAAGATCCTTTTTGATAATCTCATGACCAAAATCCCTTAACGTGAGTTTTCGT
TCCACTGAGCGTCAGACCCCGTAGAAAAGATCAAAGGATCTTCTTGAGATCCTTTTTTTCTGCGCGTAAT
CTGCTGCTTGCAAACAAAAAAACCACCGCTACCAGCGGTGGTTTGTTTGCCGGATCAAGAGCTACCAACT
CTTTTTCCGAAGGTAACTGGCTTCAGCAGAGCGCAGATACCAAATACTGTTCTTCTAGTGTAGCCGTAGT
TAGGCCACCACTTCAAGAACTCTGTAGCACCGCCTACATACCTCGCTCTGCTAATCCTGTTACCAGTGGC
TGCTGCCAGTGGCGATAAGTCGTGTCTTACCGGGTTGGACTCAAGACGATAGTTACCGGATAAGGCGCAG
CGGTCGGGCTGAACGGGGGGTTCGTGCACACAGCCCAGCTTGGAGCGAACGACCTACACCGAACTGAGAT
ACCTACAGCGTGAGCTATGAGAAAGCGCCACGCTTCCCGAAGGGAGAAAGGCGGACAGGTATCCGGTAAG
CGGCAGGGTCGGAACAGGAGAGCGCACGAGGGAGCTTCCAGGGGGAAACGCCTGGTATCTTTATAGTCCT
GTCGGGTTTCGCCACCTCTGACTTGAGCGTCGATTTTTGTGATGCTCGTCAGGGGGGCGGAGCCTATGGA
AAAACGCCAGCAACGCGGCCTTTTTACGGTTCCTGGCCTTTTGCTGGCCTTTTGCTCACATGTTCTTTCC
TGCGTTATCCCCTGATTCTGTGGATAACCGTATTACCGCCTTTGAGTGAGCTGATACCGCTCGCCGCAGC
CGAACGACCGAGCGCAGCGAGTCAGTGAGCGAGGAAGCGGAAGAGCGCCCAATACGCAAACCGCCTCTCC
CCGCGCGTTGGCCGATTCATTAATGCAGCTGGCACGACAGGTTTCCCGACTGGAAAGCGGGCAGTGAGCG
CAACGCAATTAATGTGAGTTAGCTCACTCATTAGGCACCCCAGGCTTTACACTTTATGCTTCCGGCTCGT
ATGTTGTGTGGAATTGTGAGCGGATAACAATTTCACACAGGAAACAGCTATGACCATGATTACGCCAAGC
TCTAGCTAGAGGTCGACCAATTCTCATGTTTGACAGCTTATCATCGCAGATCCGGGCAACGTTGTTGCCA
TTGCTGCAGGCGCAGAACTGGTAGGTATGGAAGATCTATACATTGAATCAATATTGGCAATTAGCCATAT
TAGTCATTGGTTATATAGCATAAATCAATATTGGCTATTGGCCATTGCATACGTTGTATCTATATCATAA
TATGTACATTTATATTGGCTCATGTCCAATATGACCGC
