Features (pLannotate 1.2.2; 17 found; start..end, strand, type, name):
      2..201     +  promoter       CMV promoter: human cytomegalovirus (CMV) immediate early promoter
    269..307     +  misc_feature   Ad SA (fragment): adenovirus major late transcript splice acceptor (Friedrich and Soriano, 1991)
    340..549     -  CDS            PTP (fragment): TERM_ADE02 - Experimental evidence at protein level: Swiss-Prot protein existence level 1. Protein covalently bound to the viral DNA that acts as a primer for viral genomic replication by DNA strand displacement. Assembles on the viral origin of replication in an initiation complex with viral polymerase, DBP, host NFIA and host POU2F1/OCT1. During initiation, the polymerase covalently couples the first dCTP with Ser- 580 of pTP. The terminal protein stimulates the template activity over 20 fold compared to protein-free templates. Neo-synthesized viral genomes are linked to two preterminal prot
    580..669     +  intron         chimeric intron (fragment): chimera between introns from adenovirus and immunoglobulin heavy chain genes
    688..734     +  CDS            IgH signal sequence (fragment): signal sequence from the mouse immunoglobulin heavy chain variable region
   1675..1730    +  polyA_signal   β-globin poly(A) signal: rabbit β-globin polyadenylation signal (Gil and Proudfoot, 1987)
   2244..3925    -  rep_origin     oriP (fragment): Epstein-Barr virus oriP replication origin (Yates et al., 2000)
   4052..4156    +  promoter       AmpR promoter: bla
   4157..5017    +  CDS            AmpR: β-lactamase; bla; confers resistance to ampicillin, carbenicillin, and related antibiotics
   5188..5776    +  rep_origin     ori: high-copy-number ColE1/pMB1/pBR322/pUC origin of replication
   5959..6051    +  CDS            lacI (fragment): lac repressor; lacI; The lac repressor binds to the lac operator to inhibit transcription in E. coli. This inhibition can be relieved by adding lactose or isopropyl-β-D-thiogalactopyranoside (IPTG).
   6064..6085    +  protein_bind   CAP binding site: CAP binding activates transcription in the presence of cAMP. E. coli catabolite activator protein
   6100..6130    +  promoter       lac promoter: promoter for the E. coli lac operon
   6138..6154    +  protein_bind   lac operator: The lac repressor binds to the lac operator to inhibit transcription in E. coli. This inhibition can be relieved by adding lactose or isopropyl-β-D-thiogalactopyranoside (IPTG). lac repressor encoded by lacI
   6224..6240    +  promoter       tet promoter (fragment): E. coli promoter for tetracycline efflux protein gene
   6250..6275    -  CDS            bla(M) (fragment): β-lactamase lacking the signal sequence; bla(M); allows cytosolic expression of β-lactamase
   6449..6828    +  enhancer       CMV enhancer: human cytomegalovirus immediate early enhancer
>Addgene plasmid #135890 | D77_Ld_352840 | addgene full sequence | sequence record 274756 | Addgene NGS Result
GTGATGCGGTTTTGGCAGTACACCAATGGGCGTGGATAGCGGTTTGACTCACGGGGATTTCCAAGTCTCC
ACCCCATTGACGTCAATGGGAGTTTGTTTTGGCACCAAAATCAACGGGACTTTCCAAAATGTCGTAATAA
CCCCGCCCCGTTGACGCAAATGGGCGGTAGGCGTGTACGGTGGGAGGTCTATATAAGCAGAGCTCGTTTA
GTGAACCGTCAGATCCTCACTCTCTTCCGCATCGCTGTCTGCGAGGGCCAGCTGTTGGGCTCGCGGTTGA
GGACAAACTCTTCGCGGTCTTTCCAGTACTCTTGGATCGGAAACCCGTCGGCCTCCGAACGGTACTCCGC
CACCGAGGGACCTGAGCGAGTCCGCATCGACCGGATCGGAAAACCTCTCGAGAAAGGCGTCTAACCAGTC
ACAGTCGCAAGGTAGGCTGAGCACCGTGGCGGGCGGCAGCGGGTGGCGGTCGGGGTTGTTTCTGGCGGAG
GTGCTGCTGATGATGTAATTAAAGTAGGCGGTCTTGAGACGGCGGATGGTCGAGGTGAGGTGTGGCAGGC
TTGAGATCCAGCTGTTGGGGTGAGTACTCCCTCTCAAAAGCGGGCATTACTTCTGCGCTAAGATTGTCAG
TTTCCAAAAACGAGGAGGATTTGATATTCACCTGGCCCGATCTGGCCATACACTTGAGTGACAATGACAT
CCACTTTGCCTTTCTCTCCACAGGTGTCCACTCCCAGGTCCAAGTTTGCCACCATGGAGTTTCAGACCCA
GGTACTCATGTCCCTGCTGCTCTGCATGTCTGGTGCGGCCGCCCAGGTGACCGCACCTTGGTATCGTATC
AACTATAACACCCCCGCATATGTCCTGTATAAGCCCCAAGACGTCGCCCAGTATGCGACAAGTAGGGCAG
CCGCCAACGGGTACTGTGTCCAGAATGGAATGTCCATCTTTTCTGCAGAACTCCCCGCCAAGGATAACAA
CTTCGCTTCCGACGCAGCCAAAGAACTGGGCAGCACAGGATACTTTACATACACTGGAAGCAGCGCTGAA
CCCGTACCCAGCTTTGCTCGCTTCTGTACACAGCTGCAACCCAACCCTAGCAGTACTCCCAATTCTATCA
AATGCGGGTTTACTTTTAGATTCGGCCTGCTCACCGTAATCGATACTGTGCTTCTCGGAAACCAGCCCGG
GGTGGCTCAGTATTACTCACTGTACCCCAATGTTTGGGGCGCCGGCAATGCCAATACAGGCTATGCTGTA
GAGTGGGATACCACAAGACCCAACCCACGCGGGTACTATTTCATGGCCGTGACCGGACTCACTGACACCG
TCGGGCGGCATGTGAACGTAGATGCGACCGTTTCAGCCAGCGACTCCTATGTGACTGCCTCTAAATTCGC
GATTTACTGTGAAAGCCAGAGCTTTCTTGGGTACGTGCCCGTGCCGACTGTGCTGGTGCAGCCAACATTC
GTGAAAGGTTACAAGGAGCTGGCCTGGGCCCAGGAACATGGCGCGCCCGGCAGCCTGCACCACATCCTGG
ACGCCCAGAAGATGCTGTGGAACCACAGGGACAGGAACCTGCCTCCTCTGGCCCCTCTGGGCCCCCACCA
CCATCACCACCATTGAGTCTAGACACGTGATTAATTAAGGATCCCCCGACCTCGACCTCTGGCTAATAAA
GGAAATTTATTTTCATTGCAATAGTGTGTTGGAATTTTTTGTGTCTCTCACTCGGAAGGACATATGGGAG
GGCAAATCATTTGGTCGAGATCCCTCGGAGATCTCTAGCTAGAGGATCGATCCCCGCCCCGGACGAACTA
AACCTGACTACGACATCTCTGCCCCTTCTTCGCGGGGCAGTGCATGTAATCCCTTCAGTTGGTTGGTACA
ACTTGCCAACTGGGCCCTGTTCCACATGTGACACGGGGGGGGACCAAACACAAAGGGGTTCTCTGACTGT
AGTTGACATCCTTATAAATGGATGTGCACATTTGCCAACACTGAGTGGCTTTCATCCTGGAGCAGACTTT
GCAGTCTGTGGACTGCAACACAACATTGCCTTTATGTGTAACTCTTGGCTGAAGCTCTTACACCAATGCT
GGGGGACATGTACCTCCCAGGGGCCCAGGAAGACTACGGGAGGCTACACCAACGTCAATCAGAGGGGCCT
GTGTGGCTACCGATAAGCGGACCCTCAAGAGGGCATTAGCAATAGTGTTTATAAGGCCCCCTTGTTAACC
CTAAACGGGTAGCATATGCTTCCCGGGTAGTAGTATATACTATCCAGACTAACCCTAATTCAATAGCATA
TGTTACCCAACGGGAAGCATATGCTATCGAATTAGGGTTAGTAAAAGGGTCCTAAGGAACAGCGATATCT
CCCACCCCATGAGCTGTCACGGTTTTATTTACATGGGGTCAGGATTCCACGAGGGTAGTGAACCATTTTA
GTCACAAGGGCAGTGGCTGAAGATCAAGGAGCGGGCAGTGAACTCTCCTGAATCTTCGCCTGCTTCTTCA
TTCTCCTTCGTTTAGCTAATAGAATAACTGCTGAGTTGTGAACAGTAAGGTGTATGTGAGGTGCTCGAAA
ACAAGGTTTCAGGTGACGCCCCCAGAATAAAATTTGGACGGGGGGTTCAGTGGTGGCATTGTGCTATGAC
ACCAATATAACCCTCACAAACCCCTTGGGCAATAAATACTAGTGTAGGAATGAAACATTCTGAATATCTT
TAACAATAGAAATCCATGGGGTGGGGACAAGCCGTAAAGACTGGATGTCCATCTCACACGAATTTATGGC
TATGGGCAACACATAATCCTAGTGCAATATGATACTGGGGTTATTAAGATGTGTCCCAGGCAGGGACCAA
GACAGGTGAACCATGTTGTTACACTCTATTTGTAACAAGGGGAAAGAGAGTGGACGCCGACAGCAGCGGA
CTCCACTGGTTGTCTCTAACACCCCCGAAAATTAAACGGGGCTCCACGCCAATGGGGCCCATAAACAAAG
ACAAGTGGCCACTCTTTTTTTTGAAATTGTGGAGTGGGGGCACGCGTCAGCCCCCACACGCCGCCCTGCG
GTTTTGGACTGTAAAATAAGGGTGTAATAACTTGGCTGATTGTAACCCCGCTAACCACTGCGGTCAAACC
ACTTGCCCACAAAACCACTAATGGCACCCCGGGGAATACCTGCATAAGTAGGTGGGCGGGCCAAGATAGG
GGCGCGATTGCTGCGATCTGGAGGACAAATTACACACACTTGCGCCTGAGCGCCAAGCACAGGGTTGTTG
GTCCTCATATTCACGAGGTCGCTGAGAGCACGGTGGGCTAATGTTGCCATGGGTAGCATATACTACCCAA
ATATCTGGATAGCATATGCTATCCTAATCTATATCTGGGTAGCATAGGCTATCCTAATCTATATCTGGGT
AGCATATGCTATCCTAATCTATATCTGGGTAGTATATGCTATCCTAATTTATATCTGGGTAGCATAGGCT
ATCCTAATCTATATCTGGGTAGCATATGCTATCCTAATCTATATCTGGGTAGTATATGCTATCCTAATCT
GTATCCGGGTAGCATATGCTATCCTAATAGAGATTAGGGTAGTATATGCTATCCTAATTTATATCTGGGT
AGCATATACTACCCAAATATCTGGATAGCATATGCTATCCTAATCTATATCTGGGTAGCATATGCTATCC
TAATCTATATCTGGGTAGCATAGGCTATCCTAATCTATATCTGGGTAGCATATGCTATCCTAATCTATAT
CTGGGTAGTATATGCTATCCTAATTTATATCTGGGTAGCATAGGCTATCCTAATCTATATCTGGGTAGCA
TATGCTATCCTAATCTATATCTGGGTAGTATATGCTATCCTAATCTGTATCCGGGTAGCATATGCTATCC
TCATGATAAGCTGTCAAACATGAGAATTTTCTTGAAGACGAAAGGGCCTCGTGATACGCCTATTTTTATA
GGTTAATGTCATGATAATAATGGTTTCTTAGACGTCAGGTGGCACTTTTCGGGGAAATGTGCGCGGAACC
CCTATTTGTTTATTTTTCTAAATACATTCAAATATGTATCCGCTCATGAGACAATAACCCTGATAAATGC
TTCAATAATATTGAAAAAGGAAGAGTATGAGTATTCAACATTTCCGTGTCGCCCTTATTCCCTTTTTTGC
GGCATTTTGCCTTCCTGTTTTTGCTCACCCAGAAACGCTGGTGAAAGTAAAAGATGCTGAAGATCAGTTG
GGTGCACGAGTGGGTTACATCGAACTGGATCTCAACAGCGGTAAGATCCTTGAGAGTTTTCGCCCCGAAG
AACGTTTTCCAATGATGAGCACTTTTAAAGTTCTGCTATGTGGCGCGGTATTATCCCGTGTTGACGCCGG
GCAAGAGCAACTCGGTCGCCGCATACACTATTCTCAGAATGACTTGGTTGAGTACTCACCAGTCACAGAA
AAGCATCTTACGGATGGCATGACAGTAAGAGAATTATGCAGTGCTGCCATAACCATGAGTGATAACACTG
CGGCCAACTTACTTCTGACAACGATCGGAGGACCGAAGGAGCTAACCGCTTTTTTGCACAACATGGGGGA
TCATGTAACTCGCCTTGATCGTTGGGAACCGGAGCTGAATGAAGCCATACCAAACGACGAGCGTGACACC
ACGATGCCTGCAGCAATGGCAACAACGTTGCGCAAACTATTAACTGGCGAACTACTTACTCTAGCTTCCC
GGCAACAATTAATAGACTGGATGGAGGCGGATAAAGTTGCAGGACCACTTCTGCGCTCGGCCCTTCCGGC
TGGCTGGTTTATTGCTGATAAATCTGGAGCCGGTGAGCGTGGGTCTCGCGGTATCATTGCAGCACTGGGG
CCAGATGGTAAGCCCTCCCGTATCGTAGTTATCTACACGACGGGGAGTCAGGCAACTATGGATGAACGAA
ATAGACAGATCGCTGAGATAGGTGCCTCACTGATTAAGCATTGGTAACTGTCAGACCAAGTTTACTCATA
TATACTTTAGATTGATTTAAAACTTCATTTTTAATTTAAAAGGATCTAGGTGAAGATCCTTTTTGATAAT
CTCATGACCAAAATCCCTTAACGTGAGTTTTCGTTCCACTGAGCGTCAGACCCCGTAGAAAAGATCAAAG
GATCTTCTTGAGATCCTTTTTTTCTGCGCGTAATCTGCTGCTTGCAAACAAAAAAACCACCGCTACCAGC
GGTGGTTTGTTTGCCGGATCAAGAGCTACCAACTCTTTTTCCGAAGGTAACTGGCTTCAGCAGAGCGCAG
ATACCAAATACTGTTCTTCTAGTGTAGCCGTAGTTAGGCCACCACTTCAAGAACTCTGTAGCACCGCCTA
CATACCTCGCTCTGCTAATCCTGTTACCAGTGGCTGCTGCCAGTGGCGATAAGTCGTGTCTTACCGGGTT
GGACTCAAGACGATAGTTACCGGATAAGGCGCAGCGGTCGGGCTGAACGGGGGGTTCGTGCACACAGCCC
AGCTTGGAGCGAACGACCTACACCGAACTGAGATACCTACAGCGTGAGCTATGAGAAAGCGCCACGCTTC
CCGAAGGGAGAAAGGCGGACAGGTATCCGGTAAGCGGCAGGGTCGGAACAGGAGAGCGCACGAGGGAGCT
TCCAGGGGGAAACGCCTGGTATCTTTATAGTCCTGTCGGGTTTCGCCACCTCTGACTTGAGCGTCGATTT
TTGTGATGCTCGTCAGGGGGGCGGAGCCTATGGAAAAACGCCAGCAACGCGGCCTTTTTACGGTTCCTGG
CCTTTTGCTGGCCTTTTGCTCACATGTTCTTTCCTGCGTTATCCCCTGATTCTGTGGATAACCGTATTAC
CGCCTTTGAGTGAGCTGATACCGCTCGCCGCAGCCGAACGACCGAGCGCAGCGAGTCAGTGAGCGAGGAA
GCGGAAGAGCGCCCAATACGCAAACCGCCTCTCCCCGCGCGTTGGCCGATTCATTAATGCAGCTGGCACG
ACAGGTTTCCCGACTGGAAAGCGGGCAGTGAGCGCAACGCAATTAATGTGAGTTAGCTCACTCATTAGGC
ACCCCAGGCTTTACACTTTATGCTTCCGGCTCGTATGTTGTGTGGAATTGTGAGCGGATAACAATTTCAC
ACAGGAAACAGCTATGACCATGATTACGCCAAGCTCTAGCTAGAGGTCGACCAATTCTCATGTTTGACAG
CTTATCATCGCAGATCCGGGCAACGTTGTTGCCATTGCTGCAGGCGCAGAACTGGTAGGTATGGAAGATC
TATACATTGAATCAATATTGGCAATTAGCCATATTAGTCATTGGTTATATAGCATAAATCAATATTGGCT
ATTGGCCATTGCATACGTTGTATCTATATCATAATATGTACATTTATATTGGCTCATGTCCAATATGACC
GCCATGTTGACATTGATTATTGACTAGTTATTAATAGTAATCAATTACGGGGTCATTAGTTCATAGCCCA
TATATGGAGTTCCGCGTTACATAACTTACGGTAAATGGCCCGCCTGGCTGACCGCCCAACGACCCCCGCC
CATTGACGTCAATAATGACGTATGTTCCCATAGTAACGCCAATAGGGACTTTCCATTGACGTCAATGGGT
GGAGTATTTACGGTAAACTGCCCACTTGGCAGTACATCAAGTGTATCATATGCCAAGTCCGCCCCCTATT
GACGTCAATGACGGTAAATGGCCCGCCTGGCATTATGCCCAGTACATGACCTTACGGGACTTTCCTACTT
GGCAGTACATCTACGTATTAGTCATCGCTATTACCATG
